Addgene plasmid #86372: pUAS-MEYFP
Purpose: membrane targeted EYFP expression in zebrafish
Depositing lab: Rachel Wong. Depositing organization: University of Washington. Publication: Presynaptic partner selection during retinal circuit reassembly varies with timing of neuronal regeneration in vivo. Yoshimatsu T, D'Orazi FD, Gamlin CR, Suzuki SC, Suli A, Kimelman D, Raible DW, Wong RO. Nat Commun. 2016 Feb 3;7:10590. doi: 10.1038/ncomms10590. PubMed 26838932.
Backbone
  Vector backbone: pUAS
  Total vector size (bp): 4568
  Vector type: zebrafish
Growth in bacteria
  Bacterial resistance: Kanamycin, 50 μg/mL
  Growth temperature: 37°C
  Growth strain: DH5alpha
  Copy number: Unknown
Gene/Insert
  Gene/Insert name: EYFP
  Promoter: UAS
  Tag / fusion protein: GAP43 membrane targeting (N terminal on insert)
  Cloning method: Unknown
  Sequencing primers: 5′ pBR322ori-F
Terms and licenses: Academic/Nonprofit Terms; Industry Terms: Not Available to Industry
How to cite: pUAS-MEYFP was a gift from Rachel Wong (Addgene plasmid # 86372 ; http://n2t.net/addgene:86372 ; RRID:Addgene_86372)
