[The description below was written by a language model from this plasmid's Addgene catalogue record and pLannotate feature annotations shown in this document.]
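Description:
pUAS-MEYFP is a 4,568 bp Gal4-responsive expression plasmid for zebrafish, built on a pUAS backbone and designed to label cell membranes with enhanced yellow fluorescent protein. It is maintained in E. coli through a high-copy ColE1/pUC-type origin and selected with kanamycin. The resistance cassette is a Tn5 NeoR/KanR gene placed behind both a bacterial bla promoter and the SV40 enhancer/early promoter and terminated by an HSV TK polyadenylation signal, an arrangement that can also confer G418 resistance in eukaryotic cells. An f1 origin is also present. The small ble, bGH poly(A), large T antigen and multiple-cloning-site fragments in the annotation appear to be backbone remnants rather than functional elements.

The expression cassette begins with several Gal4 upstream activating sequences; five 17-mer binding sites are detected, followed by a fragment of a minimal TATA-box promoter with low basal activity. Transcription should therefore depend largely on Gal4 or a Gal4-derived activator supplied in trans. Downstream lies a short N-terminal GAP43 fragment, whose closest annotated match is the goldfish protein, joined through residual polylinker sequence to the EYFP coding sequence. This GAP43 leader serves as the membrane-targeting signal, so the fluorescent protein outlines the plasma membrane and fine cellular processes instead of filling the cytoplasm. An SV40 polyadenylation signal ends the transcript.

No transposon arms or other integration elements are annotated. The stated purpose is membrane-targeted EYFP expression in zebrafish, and the associated study concerns retinal circuit reassembly after neuronal regeneration in vivo, which fits its use with cell-type-specific Gal4 drivers to visualise neuronal morphology.
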