Features (pLannotate 1.2.2; 20 found; start..end, strand, type, name):
     65..82      +  protein_bind   5X UAS (fragment): five tandem copies of the "ScaI site" 17-mer CGGAGTACTGTCCTCCG, an upstream activating sequence (UAS) that efficiently binds yeast Gal4 (Webster et al., 1988; Pfeiffer et al., 2010) GAL4
     93..110     +  protein_bind   5X UAS (fragment): five tandem copies of the "ScaI site" 17-mer CGGAGTACTGTCCTCCG, an upstream activating sequence (UAS) that efficiently binds yeast Gal4 (Webster et al., 1988; Pfeiffer et al., 2010) GAL4
    164..181     +  protein_bind   5X UAS (fragment): five tandem copies of the "ScaI site" 17-mer CGGAGTACTGTCCTCCG, an upstream activating sequence (UAS) that efficiently binds yeast Gal4 (Webster et al., 1988; Pfeiffer et al., 2010) GAL4
    192..209     +  protein_bind   5X UAS (fragment): five tandem copies of the "ScaI site" 17-mer CGGAGTACTGTCCTCCG, an upstream activating sequence (UAS) that efficiently binds yeast Gal4 (Webster et al., 1988; Pfeiffer et al., 2010) GAL4
    218..235     +  protein_bind   5X UAS (fragment): five tandem copies of the "ScaI site" 17-mer CGGAGTACTGTCCTCCG, an upstream activating sequence (UAS) that efficiently binds yeast Gal4 (Webster et al., 1988; Pfeiffer et al., 2010) GAL4
    297..314     +  promoter       minP (fragment): minimal TATA-box promoter with low basal activity
    369..434     +  CDS            gap43 (fragment): NEUM_CARAU - Experimental evidence at transcript level: Swiss-Prot protein existence level 2. This protein is associated with nerve growth. It is a major component of the motile 'growth cones' that form the tips of elongating axons. Plays a role in axonal and dendritic filopodia induction (By similarity). From Carassius auratus (Goldfish).
    429..460     +  misc_feature   MCS (fragment): multiple cloning site
    474..1193    +  CDS            EYFP: enhanced YFP mammalian codon-optimized
   1210..1293    +  CDS            large T antigen (fragment): large T antigen from SV40 (simian virus 40)
   1316..1437    +  polyA_signal   SV40 poly(A) signal: SV40 polyadenylation signal
   1471..1899    -  rep_origin     f1 ori (sequence partly withheld): f1 bacteriophage origin of replication; arrow indicates direction of (+) strand synthesis
   1926..2030    +  promoter       AmpR promoter: bla
   2032..2389    +  promoter       SV40 promoter: SV40 enhancer and early promoter
   2424..3218    +  CDS            NeoR/KanR: aminoglycoside phosphotransferase from Tn5; aph(3')-II (or nptII); confers resistance to neomycin, kanamycin, and G418 (Geneticin®)
   3239..3391    +  CDS            ble (fragment): BLE_KLEPN - Experimental evidence at protein level: Swiss-Prot protein existence level 1. Binding protein with a strong affinity to the bleomycin family of antibiotics. Binds to CL990; an antimitotic-antibiotic compound. From Klebsiella pneumoniae.
   3450..3497    +  polyA_signal   HSV TK poly(A) signal: herpes simplex virus thymidine kinase polyadenylation signal (Cole and Stacy, 1985)
   3588..3604    -  polyA_signal   bGH poly(A) signal (fragment): bovine growth hormone polyadenylation signal
   3826..4414    +  rep_origin     ori: high-copy-number ColE1/pMB1/pBR322/pUC origin of replication
   4538..5       +  misc_feature   MCS (fragment) (across the origin): multiple cloning site
>Addgene plasmid #86372 | pUAS-MEYFP | addgene full sequence | sequence record 174929 | Addgene NGS Result
AGCTTAGGCCTCCAAGGCGGAGTACTGTCCTCCGGGCTGGCGGAGTACTGTCCTCCGGCAAGGTCGGAGT
ACTGTCCTCCGACACTAGAGGTCGGAGTACTGTCCTCCGACGCAAGGCGGAGTACTGTCCTCCGGGCTGC
GGAGTACTGTCCTCCGGCAAGGTCGGAGTACTGTCCTCCGACACTAGAGGTCGGAGTACTGTCCTCCGAC
GCAAGGTCGGAGTACTGTCCTCCGACGCAAGGCGGAGTACTGTCCTCCGGGCTGGCGGAGTACTGTCCTC
CGGCAAGGGTCGACTCTAGAGGGTATATAATGGATCCCATCGCGTCTCAGCCTCACTTTGAGCTCCTCCA
CACGAATTCACAGCCACCATGCTGTGCTGCATCAGAAGAACTAAACCGGTTGAGAAGAATGAAGAGGCCG
ATCAGGAGCTGCAGTCGACGGTACCGCGGGCCCGGGATCCACCGGTCGCCACCATGGTGAGCAAGGGCGA
GGAGCTGTTCACCGGGGTGGTGCCCATCCTGGTCGAGCTGGACGGCGACGTAAACGGCCACAAGTTCAGC
GTGTCCGGCGAGGGCGAGGGCGATGCCACCTACGGCAAGCTGACCCTGAAGTTCATCTGCACCACCGGCA
AGCTGCCCGTGCCCTGGCCCACCCTCGTGACCACCTTCGGCTACGGCCTGCAGTGCTTCGCCCGCTACCC
CGACCACATGAAGCAGCACGACTTCTTCAAGTCCGCCATGCCCGAAGGCTACGTCCAGGAGCGCACCATC
TTCTTCAAGGACGACGGCAACTACAAGACCCGCGCCGAGGTGAAGTTCGAGGGCGACACCCTGGTGAACC
GCATCGAGCTGAAGGGCATCGACTTCAAGGAGGACGGCAACATCCTGGGGCACAAGCTGGAGTACAACTA
CAACAGCCACAACGTCTATATCATGGCCGACAAGCAGAAGAACGGCATCAAGGTGAACTTCAAGATCCGC
CACAACATCGAGGACGGCAGCGTGCAGCTCGCCGACCACTACCAGCAGAACACCCCCATCGGCGACGGCC
CCGTGCTGCTGCCCGACAACCACTACCTGAGCTACCAGTCCGCCCTGAGCAAAGACCCCAACGAGAAGCG
CGATCACATGGTCCTGCTGGAGTTCGTGACCGCCGCCGGGATCACTCTCGGCATGGACGAGCTGTACAAG
TAAAGCGGCCGCGACTCTAGATCATAATCAGCCATACCACATTTGTAGAGGTTTTACTTGCTTTAAAAAA
CCTCCCACACCTCCCCCTGAACCTGAAACATAAAATGAATGCAATTGTTGTTGTTAACTTGTTTATTGCA
GCTTATAATGGTTACAAATAAAGCAATAGCATCACAAATTTCACAAATAAAGCATTTTTTTCACTGCATT
CTAGTTGTGGTTTGTCCAAACTCATCAATGTATCTTAAGGCGTAAATTGTAAGCGTTAATATTTTGTTAA
AATTCGCGTTAAATTTTTGTTAAATCAGCTCATTTTTTAACCAATAGGCCGAAATCGGCAAAATCCCTTA
TAAATCAAAAGAATAGACCGAGATAGGGT
[37 nt withheld, positions 1570-1606]
AAAGAACGTGGACTCCAACGTCAAAGG
[49 nt withheld, positions 1634-1682]
T
[91 nt withheld, positions 1684-1774]
G
[124 nt withheld, positions 1776-1899]
CAGGTGGCACTTTTCGGGGAAATGTGCGCGGAACCCCTATTTGTTTATTTTTCTAAATACATTCAAATAT
GTATCCGCTCATGAGACAATAACCCTGATAAATGCTTCAATAATATTGAAAAAGGAAGAGTCCTGAGGCG
GAAAGAACCAGCTGTGGAATGTGTGTCAGTTAGGGTGTGGAAAGTCCCCAGGCTCCCCAGCAGGCAGAAG
TATGCAAAGCATGCATCTCAATTAGTCAGCAACCAGGTGTGGAAAGTCCCCAGGCTCCCCAGCAGGCAGA
AGTATGCAAAGCATGCATCTCAATTAGTCAGCAACCATAGTCCCGCCCCTAACTCCGCCCATCCCGCCCC
TAACTCCGCCCAGTTCCGCCCATTCTCCGCCCCATGGCTGACTAATTTTTTTTATTTATGCAGAGGCCGA
GGCCGCCTCGGCCTCTGAGCTATTCCAGAAGTAGTGAGGAGGCTTTTTTGGAGGCCTAGGCTTTTGCAAA
GATCGATCAAGAGACAGGATGAGGATCGTTTCGCATGATTGAACAAGATGGATTGCACGCAGGTTCTCCG
GCCGCTTGGGTGGAGAGGCTATTCGGCTATGACTGGGCACAACAGACAATCGGCTGCTCTGATGCCGCCG
TGTTCCGGCTGTCAGCGCAGGGGCGCCCGGTTCTTTTTGTCAAGACCGACCTGTCCGGTGCCCTGAATGA
ACTGCAAGACGAGGCAGCGCGGCTATCGTGGCTGGCCACGACGGGCGTTCCTTGCGCAGCTGTGCTCGAC
GTTGTCACTGAAGCGGGAAGGGACTGGCTGCTATTGGGCGAAGTGCCGGGGCAGGATCTCCTGTCATCTC
ACCTTGCTCCTGCCGAGAAAGTATCCATCATGGCTGATGCAATGCGGCGGCTGCATACGCTTGATCCGGC
TACCTGCCCATTCGACCACCAAGCGAAACATCGCATCGAGCGAGCACGTACTCGGATGGAAGCCGGTCTT
GTCGATCAGGATGATCTGGACGAAGAGCATCAGGGGCTCGCGCCAGCCGAACTGTTCGCCAGGCTCAAGG
CGAGCATGCCCGACGGCGAGGATCTCGTCGTGACCCATGGCGATGCCTGCTTGCCGAATATCATGGTGGA
AAATGGCCGCTTTTCTGGATTCATCGACTGTGGCCGGCTGGGTGTGGCGGACCGCTATCAGGACATAGCG
TTGGCTACCCGTGATATTGCTGAAGAGCTTGGCGGCGAATGGGCTGACCGCTTCCTCGTGCTTTACGGTA
TCGCCGCTCCCGATTCGCAGCGCATCGCCTTCTATCGCCTTCTTGACGAGTTCTTCTGAGCGGGACTCTG
GGGTTCGAAATGACCGACCAAGCGACGCCCAACCTGCCATCACGAGATTTCGATTCCACCGCCGCCTTCT
ATGAAAGGTTGGGCTTCGGAATCGTTTTCCGGGACGCCGGCTGGATGATCCTCCAGCGCGGGGATCTCAT
GCTGGAGTTCTTCGCCCACCCTAGGGGGAGGCTAACTGAAACACGGAAGGAGACAATACCGGAAGGAACC
CGCGCTATGACGGCAATAAAAAGACAGAATAAAACGCACGGTGTTGGGTCGTTTGTTCATAAACGCGGGG
TTCGGTCCCAGGGCTGGCACTCTGTCGATACCCCACCGAGACCCCATTGGGGCCAATACGCCCGCGTTTC
TTCCTTTTCCCCACCCCACCCCCCAAGTTCGGGTGAAGGCCCAGGGCTCGCAGCCAACGTCGGGGCGGCA
GGCCCTGCCATAGCCTCAGGTTACTCATATATACTTTAGATTGATTTAAAACTTCATTTTTAATTTAAAA
GGATCTAGGTGAAGATCCTTTTTGATAATCTCATGACCAAAATCCCTTAACGTGAGTTTTCGTTCCACTG
AGCGTCAGACCCCGTAGAAAAGATCAAAGGATCTTCTTGAGATCCTTTTTTTCTGCGCGTAATCTGCTGC
TTGCAAACAAAAAAACCACCGCTACCAGCGGTGGTTTGTTTGCCGGATCAAGAGCTACCAACTCTTTTTC
CGAAGGTAACTGGCTTCAGCAGAGCGCAGATACCAAATACTGTTCTTCTAGTGTAGCCGTAGTTAGGCCA
CCACTTCAAGAACTCTGTAGCACCGCCTACATACCTCGCTCTGCTAATCCTGTTACCAGTGGCTGCTGCC
AGTGGCGATAAGTCGTGTCTTACCGGGTTGGACTCAAGACGATAGTTACCGGATAAGGCGCAGCGGTCGG
GCTGAACGGGGGGTTCGTGCACACAGCCCAGCTTGGAGCGAACGACCTACACCGAACTGAGATACCTACA
GCGTGAGCTATGAGAAAGCGCCACGCTTCCCGAAGGGAGAAAGGCGGACAGGTATCCGGTAAGCGGCAGG
GTCGGAACAGGAGAGCGCACGAGGGAGCTTCCAGGGGGAAACGCCTGGTATCTTTATAGTCCTGTCGGGT
TTCGCCACCTCTGACTTGAGCGTCGATTTTTGTGATGCTCGTCAGGGGGGCGGAGCCTATGGAAAAACGC
CAGCAACGCGGCCTTTTTACGGTTCCTGGCCTTTTGCTGGCCTTTTGCTCACATGTTCTTTCCTGCGTTA
TCCCCTGATTCTGTGGATAACCGTATTACCGCCATGCATTAGTTATTACTAGCGCTACCGGACTCAGATC
TCGAGCTCA
